>Addgene plasmid #112951 | Gaq-LSS-SGFP2 | depositor full sequence | sequence record 213027 | Full Sequence
GACGGATCGGGAGATCTCCCGATCCCCTATGGTGCACTCTCAGTACAATCTGCTCTGATGCCGCATAGTT
AAGCCAGTATCTGCTCCCTGCTTGTGTGTTGGAGGTCGCTGAGTAGTGCGCGAGCAAAATTTAAGCTACA
ACAAGGCAAGGCTTGACCGACAATTGCATGAAGAATCTGCTTAGGGTTAGGCGTTTTGCGCTGCTTCGCG
ATGTACGGGCCAGATATACGCGTTGACATTGATTATTGACTAGTTATTAATAGTAATCAATTACGGGGTC
ATTAGTTCATAGCCCATATATGGAGTTCCGCGTTACATAACTTACGGTAAATGGCCCGCCTGGCTGACCG
CCCAACGACCCCCGCCCATTGACGTCAATAATGACGTATGTTCCCATAGTAACGCCAATAGGGACTTTCC
ATTGACGTCAATGGGTGGAGTATTTACGGTAAACTGCCCACTTGGCAGTACATCAAGTGTATCATATGCC
AAGTACGCCCCCTATTGACGTCAATGACGGTAAATGGCCCGCCTGGCATTATGCCCAGTACATGACCTTA
TGGGACTTTCCTACTTGGCAGTACATCTACGAATTAGTCATCGCTATTACCATGGTGATGCGGTTTTGGC
AGTACATCAATGGGCGTGGATAGCGGTTTGACTCACGGGGATTTCCAAGTCTCCACCCCATTGACGTCAA
TGGGAGTTTGTTTTGGCACCAAAATCAACGGGACTTTCCAAAATGTCGTAACAACTCCGCCCCATTGACG
CAAATGGGCGGTAGGCGTGTACGGTGGGAGGTCTATATAAGCAGAGCTCTCTGGCTAACTAGAGAACCCA
CTGCTTACTGGCTTATCGAAATTAATACGACTCACTATAGGGAGACCCAAGCTGGCTAGCGTTTAAACTT
AAGCTTGGTACCACCATGACTCTGGAGTCCATCATGGCGTGCTGCCTGAGCGAGGAGGCCAAGGAAGCCC
GGCGGATCAACGACGAGATCGAGCGGCAGCTCCGCAGGGACAAGCGGGACGCCCGCCGGGAGCTCAAGCT
GCTGCTGCTCGGGACAGGAGAGAGTGGCAAGAGTACGTTTATCAAGCAGATGAGAATCATCCATGGGTCA
GGATACTCTGATGAAGATAAAAGGGGCTTCACCAAGCTGGTGTATCAGAACATCTTCACGGCCATGCAGG
CCATGATCAGAGCCATGGACACACTCAAGATCCCATACAAGTATGAGCACAATAAGGCTCATGCACAATT
AGTTCGAGAAGTTGATGTGGAGAAGGTGTCTGCTTTTGAGGATCCAAGCGGAGGCGGAGGCAGCATGGTG
AGCAAGGGCGAGGAGCTGTTCACCGGGGTGGTGCCCATCCTGGTCGAGCTGGACGGCGACGTAAACGGCC
ACAAGTTCAGCGTGTCCGGCGAGGGCGAGGGCGATGCCACCTACGGCAAGCTGACCCTGAAGTTCATCTG
CACCACCGGCAAGCTGCCCGTGCCCTGGCCCACCCTCGTGACCACCCTGAGCTACGGCGTGCAGTGCTTC
GCCCGCTACCCCGACCACATGAAGCAGCACGACTTCTTCAAGTCCGCCATGCCCGAAGGCTACGTCCAGG
AGCGCACCATCTTCTTCAAGGACGACGGCAACTACAAGACCCGCGCCGAGGTGAAGTTCGAGGGCGACAC
CCTGGTGAACCGCATCGAGCTGAAGGGCATCGACTTCAAGGAGGACGGCAACATCCTGGGGCACAAGCTG
GAGTACAACTACAACAGCCACAACGTCTATATCACCGCCGACAAGCAGAAGAACGGCATCAAGGCCAACT
TCAAGATCCGCCACAACATCGAGGACGGCGGCGTGCAGCTCGCCGACCACTACCAGCAGAACACCCCCAT
CGGCGACGGCCCCGTGCTGCTGCCCGACAACCACTACCTGAGCATCCAGTCCAAGCTGAGCAAAGACCCC
AACGAGAAGCGCGATCACATGGTCCTGCTGGAGTTCGTGACCGCCGCCGGGATCACTCTCGGCATATACG
TAGATGCAATAAAGAGTTTATGGAATGATCCTGGAATCCAGGAATGCTATGATAGACGACGAGAATATCA
ATTATCTGACTCTACCAAATACTATCTTAATGACTTGGACCGCGTAGCTGACCCTGCCTACCTGCCTACG
CAACAAGATGTGCTTAGAGTTCGAGTCCCCACCACAGGGATCATCGAATACCCCTTTGACTTACAAAGTG
TCATTTTCAGAATGGTCGATGTAGGGGGCCAAAGGTCAGAGAGAAGAAAATGGATACACTGCTTTGAAAA
TGTCACCTCTATCATGTTTCTAGTAGCGCTTAGTGAATATGATCAAGTTCTCGTGGAGTCAGACAATGAG
AACCGAATGGAGGAAAGCAAGGCTCTCTTTAGAACAATTATCACATACCCCTGGTTCCAGAACTCCTCGG
TTATTCTGTTCTTAAACAAGAAAGATCTTCTAGAGGAGAAAATCATGTATTCCCATCTAGTCGACTACTT
CCCAGAATATGATGGACCCCAGAGAGATGCCCAGGCAGCCCGAGAATTCATTCTGAAGATGTTCGTGGAC
CTGAACCCAGACAGTGACAAAATTATCTACTCCCACTTCACGTGCGCCACAGACACCGAGAATATCCGCT
TTGTCTTTGCTGCCGTCAAGGACACCATCCTCCAGTTGAACCTGAAGGAGTACAATCTGGTCTAACTCGA
GTCTAGAGGGCCCGTTTAAACCCGCTGATCAGCCTCGACTGTGCCTTCTAGTTGCCAGCCATCTGTTGTT
TGCCCCTCCCCCGTGCCTTCCTTGACCCTGGAAGGTGCCACTCCCACTGTCCTTTCCTAATAAAATGAGG
AAATTGCATCGCATTGTCTGAGTAGGTGTCATTCTATTCTGGGGGGTGGGGTGGGGCAGGACAGCAAGGG
GGAGGATTGGGAAGACAATAGCAGGCATGCTGGGGATGCGGTGGGCTCTATGGCTTCTGAGGCGGAAAGA
ACCAGCTGGGGCTCTAGGGGGTATCCCC
[124 nt withheld, positions 3039-3162]
C
[91 nt withheld, positions 3164-3254]
A
[49 nt withheld, positions 3256-3304]
CCTTTGACGTTGGAGTCCACGTTCTTT
[37 nt withheld, positions 3332-3368]
ACCCTATCTCGGTCTATTCTTTTGATTTATAAGGGATTTTGCCGATTTCGGCCTATTGGTTAAAAAATGA
GCTGATTTAACAAAAATTTAACGCGAATTAATTCTGTGGAATGTGTGTCAGTTAGGGTGTGGAAAGTCCC
CAGGCTCCCCAGCAGGCAGAAGTATGCAAAGCATGCATCTCAATTAGTCAGCAACCAGGTGTGGAAAGTC
CCCAGGCTCCCCAGCAGGCAGAAGTATGCAAAGCATGCATCTCAATTAGTCAGCAACCATAGTCCCGCCC
CTAACTCCGCCCATCCCGCCCCTAACTCCGCCCAGTTCCGCCCATTCTCCGCCCCATGGCTGACTAATTT
TTTTTATTTATGCAGAGGCCGAGGCCGCCTCTGCCTCTGAGCTATTCCAGAAGTAGTGAGGAGGCTTTTT
TGGAGGCCTAGGCTTTTGCAAAAAGCTCCCGGGAGCTTGTATATCCATTTTCGGATCTGATCAAGAGACA
GGATGAGGATCGTTTCGCATGATTGAACAAGATGGATTGCACGCAGGTTCTCCGGCCGCTTGGGTGGAGA
GGCTATTCGGCTATGACTGGGCACAACAGACAATCGGCTGCTCTGATGCCGCCGTGTTCCGGCTGTCAGC
GCAGGGGCGCCCGGTTCTTTTTGTCAAGACCGACCTGTCCGGTGCCCTGAATGAACTGCAGGACGAGGCA
GCGCGGCTATCGTGGCTGGCCACGACGGGCGTTCCTTGCGCAGCTGTGCTCGACGTTGTCACTGAAGCGG
GAAGGGACTGGCTGCTATTGGGCGAAGTGCCGGGGCAGGATCTCCTGTCATCTCACCTTGCTCCTGCCGA
GAAAGTATCCATCATGGCTGATGCAATGCGGCGGCTGCATACGCTTGATCCGGCTACCTGCCCATTCGAC
CACCAAGCGAAACATCGCATCGAGCGAGCACGTACTCGGATGGAAGCCGGTCTTGTCGATCAGGATGATC
TGGACGAAGAGCATCAGGGGCTCGCGCCAGCCGAACTGTTCGCCAGGCTCAAGGCGCGCATGCCCGACGG
CGAGGATCTCGTCGTGACCCATGGCGATGCCTGCTTGCCGAATATCATGGTGGAAAATGGCCGCTTTTCT
GGATTCATCGACTGTGGCCGGCTGGGTGTGGCGGACCGCTATCAGGACATAGCGTTGGCTACCCGTGATA
TTGCTGAAGAGCTTGGCGGCGAATGGGCTGACCGCTTCCTCGTGCTTTACGGTATCGCCGCTCCCGATTC
GCAGCGCATCGCCTTCTATCGCCTTCTTGACGAGTTCTTCTGAGCGGGACTCTGGGGTTCGAAATGACCG
ACCAAGCGACGCCCAACCTGCCATCACGAGATTTCGATTCCACCGCCGCCTTCTATGAAAGGTTGGGCTT
CGGAATCGTTTTCCGGGACGCCGGCTGGATGATCCTCCAGCGCGGGGATCTCATGCTGGAGTTCTTCGCC
CACCCCAACTTGTTTATTGCAGCTTATAATGGTTACAAATAAAGCAATAGCATCACAAATTTCACAAATA
AAGCATTTTTTTCACTGCATTCTAGTTGTGGTTTGTCCAAACTCATCAATGTATCTTATCATGTCTGTAT
ACCGTCGACCTCTAGCTAGAGCTTGGCGTAATCATGGTCATAGCTGTTTCCTGTGTGAAATTGTTATCCG
CTCACAATTCCACACAACATACGAGCCGGAAGCATAAAGTGTAAAGCCTGGGGTGCCTAATGAGTGAGCT
AACTCACATTAATTGCGTTGCGCTCACTGCCCGCTTTCCAGTCGGGAAACCTGTCGTGCCAGCTGCATTA
ATGAATCGGCCAACGCGCGGGGAGAGGCGGTTTGCGTATTGGGCGCTCTTCCGCTTCCTCGCTCACTGAC
TCGCTGCGCTCGGTCGTTCGGCTGCGGCGAGCGGTATCAGCTCACTCAAAGGCGGTAATACGGTTATCCA
CAGAATCAGGGGATAACGCAGGAAAGAACATGTGAGCAAAAGGCCAGCAAAAGGCCAGGAACCGTAAAAA
GGCCGCGTTGCTGGCGTTTTTCCATAGGCTCCGCCCCCCTGACGAGCATCACAAAAATCGACGCTCAAGT
CAGAGGTGGCGAAACCCGACAGGACTATAAAGATACCAGGCGTTTCCCCCTGGAAGCTCCCTCGTGCGCT
CTCCTGTTCCGACCCTGCCGCTTACCGGATACCTGTCCGCCTTTCTCCCTTCGGGAAGCGTGGCGCTTTC
TCATAGCTCACGCTGTAGGTATCTCAGTTCGGTGTAGGTCGTTCGCTCCAAGCTGGGCTGTGTGCACGAA
CCCCCCGTTCAGCCCGACCGCTGCGCCTTATCCGGTAACTATCGTCTTGAGTCCAACCCGGTAAGACACG
ACTTATCGCCACTGGCAGCAGCCACTGGTAACAGGATTAGCAGAGCGAGGTATGTAGGCGGTGCTACAGA
GTTCTTGAAGTGGTGGCCTAACTACGGCTACACTAGAAGAACAGTATTTGGTATCTGCGCTCTGCTGAAG
CCAGTTACCTTCGGAAAAAGAGTTGGTAGCTCTTGATCCGGCAAACAAACCACCGCTGGTAGCGGTTTTT
TTGTTTGCAAGCAGCAGATTACGCGCAGAAAAAAAGGATCTCAAGAAGATCCTTTGATCTTTTCTACGGG
GTCTGACGCTCAGTGGAACGAAAACTCACGTTAAGGGATTTTGGTCATGAGATTATCAAAAAGGATCTTC
ACCTAGATCCTTTTAAATTAAAAATGAAGTTTTAAATCAATCTAAAGTATATATGAGTAAACTTGGTCTG
ACAGTTACCAATGCTTAATCAGTGAGGCACCTATCTCAGCGATCTGTCTATTTCGTTCATCCATAGTTGC
CTGACTCCCCGTCGTGTAGATAACTACGATACGGGAGGGCTTACCATCTGGCCCCAGTGCTGCAATGATA
CCGCGAGACCCACGCTCACCGGCTCCAGATTTATCAGCAATAAACCAGCCAGCCGGAAGGGCCGAGCGCA
GAAGTGGTCCTGCAACTTTATCCGCCTCCATCCAGTCTATTAATTGTTGCCGGGAAGCTAGAGTAAGTAG
TTCGCCAGTTAATAGTTTGCGCAACGTTGTTGCCATTGCTACAGGCATCGTGGTGTCACGCTCGTCGTTT
GGTATGGCTTCATTCAGCTCCGGTTCCCAACGATCAAGGCGAGTTACATGATCCCCCATGTTGTGCAAAA
AAGCGGTTAGCTCCTTCGGTCCTCCGATCGTTGTCAGAAGTAAGTTGGCCGCAGTGTTATCACTCATGGT
TATGGCAGCACTGCATAATTCTCTTACTGTCATGCCATCCGTAAGATGCTTTTCTGTGACTGGTGAGTAC
TCAACCAAGTCATTCTGAGAATAGTGTATGCGGCGACCGAGTTGCTCTTGCCCGGCGTCAATACGGGATA
ATACCGCGCCACATAGCAGAACTTTAAAAGTGCTCATCATTGGAAAACGTTCTTCGGGGCGAAAACTCTC
AAGGATCTTACCGCTGTTGAGATCCAGTTCGATGTAACCCACTCGTGCACCCAACTGATCTTCAGCATCT
TTTACTTTCACCAGCGTTTCTGGGTGAGCAAAAACAGGAAGGCAAAATGCCGCAAAAAAGGGAATAAGGG
CGACACGGAAATGTTGAATACTCATACTCTTCCTTTTTCAATATTATTGAAGCATTTATCAGGGTTATTG
TCTCATGAGCGGATACATATTTGAATGTATTTAGAAAAATAAACAAATAGGGGTTCCGCGCACATTTCCC
CGAAAAGTGCCACCTGACGTC
Features (pLannotate 1.2.2; 22 found; start..end, strand, type, name):
     28..80      -  misc_feature   bom (fragment): basis of mobility region from pBR322
    235..614     +  enhancer       CMV enhancer: human cytomegalovirus immediate early enhancer
    615..818     +  promoter       CMV promoter: human cytomegalovirus (CMV) immediate early promoter
    814..847     +  LTR            5' LTR (truncated) (fragment): truncated 5' long terminal repeat (LTR) from HIV-1
    863..881     +  promoter       T7 promoter: promoter for bacteriophage T7 RNA polymerase
    944..1303    +  CDS            goa-1 (fragment): GNAO_CAEEL - Experimental evidence at protein level: Swiss-Prot protein existence level 1. Guanine nucleotide-binding proteins (G proteins) are involved as modulators or transducers in various transmembrane signaling systems. In the 1-cell embryo, probably together with gpa-16, controls nuclear rotation and spindle elongation during mitosis (PubMed:14534135). During the first embryonic cell divisions, plays a role in gpr-1/2 cortical localization and in the proper orientation of EMS blastomere mitotic spindle (PubMed:14534135). Polarity determinants (par genes) may regulate lin-5/gpr-1/gpr-2/g
   1325..2025    +  CDS            SGFP2 (fragment): strongly enhanced green fluorescent protein (Kremers et al., 2007) mammalian codon-optimized
   1991..2719    +  CDS            Galphai (fragment): GNAI_DROME - Also known as G-ialpha65A, G-OA65C. Experimental evidence at protein level: Swiss-Prot protein existence level 1. Guanine nucleotide-binding proteins (G proteins) are involved as modulators or transducers in various transmembrane signaling systems. Plays a role in glial cell differentiation during embryogenesis; loco, Galphao and the G-protein coupled receptor, moody, are required in the surface glia to achieve effective insulation of the nerve cord. From Drosophila melanogaster (Fruit fly).
   2769..2993    +  polyA_signal   bGH poly(A) signal: bovine growth hormone polyadenylation signal
   2997..3018    +  promoter       SV40 promoter (fragment): SV40 enhancer and early promoter
   3039..3467    +  rep_origin     f1 ori (sequence partly withheld): f1 bacteriophage origin of replication; arrow indicates direction of (+) strand synthesis
   3481..3810    +  promoter       SV40 promoter: SV40 enhancer and early promoter
   3877..4668    +  CDS            neo: KKA2_KLEPN - Also known as kan, nptII. Experimental evidence at protein level: Swiss-Prot protein existence level 1. Resistance to kanamycin, neomycin, paromomycin, ribostamycin, butirosin and gentamicin B. From Klebsiella pneumoniae.
   4692..4850    +  CDS            ble (fragment): BLE_KLEPN - Experimental evidence at protein level: Swiss-Prot protein existence level 1. Binding protein with a strong affinity to the bleomycin family of antibiotics. Binds to CL990; an antimitotic-antibiotic compound. From Klebsiella pneumoniae.
   4845..4966    +  polyA_signal   SV40 poly(A) signal: SV40 polyadenylation signal
   5039..5055    -  protein_bind   lac operator: The lac repressor binds to the lac operator to inhibit transcription in E. coli. This inhibition can be relieved by adding lactose or isopropyl-β-D-thiogalactopyranoside (IPTG). lac repressor encoded by lacI
   5063..5093    -  promoter       lac promoter: promoter for the E. coli lac operon
   5108..5129    -  protein_bind   CAP binding site: CAP binding activates transcription in the presence of cAMP. E. coli catabolite activator protein
   5142..5234    -  CDS            lacI (fragment): lac repressor; lacI; The lac repressor binds to the lac operator to inhibit transcription in E. coli. This inhibition can be relieved by adding lactose or isopropyl-β-D-thiogalactopyranoside (IPTG).
   5417..6002    -  rep_origin     ori: high-copy-number ColE1/pMB1/pBR322/pUC origin of replication
   6173..7033    -  CDS            AmpR: β-lactamase; bla; confers resistance to ampicillin, carbenicillin, and related antibiotics
   7034..7138    -  promoter       AmpR promoter: bla
