>Addgene plasmid #112951 | Gaq-LSS-SGFP2 | addgene full sequence | sequence record 221967 | Addgene NGS Result
GACGGATCGGGAGATCTCCCGATCCCCTATGGTGCACTCTCAGTACAATCTGCTCTGATGCCGCATAGTT
AAGCCAGTATCTGCTCCCTGCTTGTGTGTTGGAGGTCGCTGAGTAGTGCGCGAGCAAAATTTAAGCTACA
ACAAGGCAAGGCTTGACCGACAATTGCATGAAGAATCTGCTTAGGGTTAGGCGTTTTGCGCTGCTTCGCG
ATGTACGGGCCAGATATACGCGTTGACATTGATTATTGACTAGTTATTAATAGTAATCAATTACGGGGTC
ATTAGTTCATAGCCCATATATGGAGTTCCGCGTTACATAACTTACGGTAAATGGCCCGCCTGGCTGACCG
CCCAACGACCCCCGCCCATTGACGTCAATAATGACGTATGTTCCCATAGTAACGCCAATAGGGACTTTCC
ATTGACGTCAATGGGTGGAGTATTTACGGTAAACTGCCCACTTGGCAGTACATCAAGTGTATCATATGCC
AAGTACGCCCCCTATTGACGTCAATGACGGTAAATGGCCCGCCTGGCATTATGCCCAGTACATGACCTTA
TGGGACTTTCCTACTTGGCAGTACATCTACGAATTAGTCATCGCTATTACCATGGTGATGCGGTTTTGGC
AGTACATCAATGGGCGTGGATAGCGGTTTGACTCACGGGGATTTCCAAGTCTCCACCCCATTGACGTCAA
TGGGAGTTTGTTTTGGCACCAAAATCAACGGGACTTTCCAAAATGTCGTAACAACTCCGCCCCATTGACG
CAAATTGGCGGTAGGCGTGTACGGTGGGAGGTCTATATAAGCAGAGCTCTCTGGCTAACTAGAGAACCCA
CTGCTTACTGGCTTATCGAAATTAATACGACTCACTATAGGGAGACCCAAGCTGGCTAGCGTTTAAACTT
AAGCTTGGTACCACCATGACTCTGGAGTCCATCATGGCGTGCTGCCTGAGCGAGGAGGCCAAGGAAGCCC
GGCGGATCAACGACGAGATCGAGCGGCAGCTCCGCAGGGACAAGCGGGACGCCCGCCGGGAGCTCAAGCT
GCTGCTGCTCGGGACAGGAGAGAGTGGCAAGAGTACGTTTATCAAGCAGATGAGAATCATCCATGGGTCA
GGATACTCTGATGAAGATAAAAGGGGCTTCACCAAGCTGGTGTATCAGAACATCTTCACGGCCATGCAGG
CCATGATCAGAGCCATGGACACACTCAAGATCCCATACAAGTATGAGCACAATAAGGCTCATGCACAATT
AGTTCGAGAAGTTGATGTGGAGAAGGTGTCTGCTTTTGAGGATCCAAGCGGAGGCGGAGGCAGCATGGTG
AGCAAGGGCGAGGAGCTGTTCACCGGGGTGGTGCCCATCCTGGTCGAGCTGGACGGCGACGTAAACGGCC
ACAAGTTCAGCGTGTCCGGCGAGGGCGAGGGCGATGCCACCTACGGCAAGCTGACCCTGAAGTTCATCTG
CACCACCGGCAAGCTGCCCGTGCCCTGGCCCACCCTCGTGACCACCCTGAGCTACGGCGTGCAGTGCTTC
GCCCGCTACCCCGACCACATGAAGCAGCACGACTTCTTCAAGTCCGCCATGCCCGAAGGCTACGTCCAGG
AGCGCACCATCTTCTTCAAGGACGACGGCAACTACAAGACCCGCGCCGAGGTGAAGTTCGAGGGCGACAC
CCTGGTGAACCGCATCGAGCTGAAGGGCATCGACTTCAAGGAGGACGGCAACATCCTGGGGCACAAGCTG
GAGTACAACTACAACAGCCACAACGTCTATATCACCGCCGACAAGCAGAAGAACGGCATCAAGGCCAACT
TCAAGATCCGCCACAACATCGAGGACGGCGGCGTGCAGCTCGCCGACCACTACCAGCAGAACACCCCCAT
CGGCGACGGCCCCGTGCTGCTGCCCGACAACCACTACCTGAGCATCCAGTCCAAGCTGAGCAAAGACCCC
AACGAGAAGCGCGATCACATGGTCCTGCTGGAGTTCGTGACCGCCGCCGGGATCACTCTCGGCATATACG
TAGATGCAATAAAGAGTTTATGGAATGATCCTGGAATCCAGGAATGCTATGATAGACGACGAGAATATCA
ATTATCTGACTCTACCAAATACTATCTTAATGACTTGGACCGCGTAGCTGACCCTGCCTACCTGCCTACG
CAACAAGATGTGCTTAGAGTTCGAGTCCCCACCACAGGGATCATCGAATACCCCTTTGACTTACAAAGTG
TCATTTTCAGAATGGTCGATGTAGGGGGCCAAAGGTCAGAGAGAAGAAAATGGATACACTGCTTTGAAAA
TGTCACCTCTATCATGTTTCTAGTAGCGCTTAGTGAATATGATCAAGTTCTCGTGGAGTCAGACAATGAG
AACCGAATGGAGGAAAGCAAGGCTCTCTTTAGAACAATTATCACATACCCCTGGTTCCAGAACTCCTCGG
TTATTCTGTTCTTAAACAAGAAAGATCTTCTAGAGGAGAAAATCATGTATTCCCATCTAGTCGACTACTT
CCCAGAATATGATGGACCCCAGAGAGATGCCCAGGCAGCCCGAGAATTCATTCTGAAGATGTTCGTGGAC
CTGAACCCAGACAGTGACAAAATTATCTACTCCCACTTCACGTGCGCCACAGACACCGAGAATATCCGCT
TTGTCTTTGCTGCCGTCAAGGACACCATCCTCCAGTTGAACCTGAAGGAGTACAATCTGGTCTAACTCGA
GTCTAGAGGGCCCGTTTAAACCCGCTGATCAGCCTCGACTGTGCCTTCTAGTTGCCAGCCATCTGTTGTT
TGCCCCTCCCCCGTGCCTTCCTTGACCCTGGAAGGTGCCACTCCCACTGTCCTTTCCTAATAAAATGAGG
AAATTGCATCGCATTGTCTGAGTAGGTGTCATTCTATTCTGGGGGGTGGGGTGGGGCAGGACAGCAAGGG
GGAGGATTGGGAAGACAATAGCAGGCATGCTGGGGATGCGGTGGGCTCTATGGCTTCTGAGGCGGAAAGA
ACCAGCTGGGGCTCTAGGGGGTATCCCC
[124 nt withheld, positions 3039-3162]
C
[91 nt withheld, positions 3164-3254]
A
[49 nt withheld, positions 3256-3304]
CCTTTGACGTTGGAGTCCACGTTCTTT
[37 nt withheld, positions 3332-3368]
ACCCTATCTCGGTCTATTCTTTTGATTTATAAGGGATTTTGCCGATTTCGGCCTATTGGTTAAAAAATGA
GCTGATTTAACAAAAATTTAACGCGAATTAATTCTGTGGAATGTGTGTCAGTTAGGGTGAGGAAAGTCCC
CAGGCTCCCCAGCAGGCAGAAGTATGCAAAGCATGCATCTCAATTAGTCAGCAACCAGGTGTGGAAAGTC
CCCAGGCTCCCCAGCAGGCAGAAGTATGCAAAGCATGCATCTCAATTAGTCAGCAACCATAGTCCCGCCC
CTAACTCCGCCCATCCCGCCCCTAACTCCGCCCAGTTCCGCCCATTCTCCGCCCCATGGCTGACTAATTT
TTTTTATTTATGCAGAGGCCGAGGCCGCCTCTGCCTCTGAGCTATTCCAGAAGTAGTGAGGAGGCTTTTT
TGGAGGCCTAGGCTTTTGCAAAAAGCTCCCGGGAGCTTGTATATCCATTTTCGGATCTGATCAAGAGACA
GGATGAGGATCGTTTCGCATGATTGAACAAGATGGATTGCACGCAGGTTCTCCGGCCGCTTGGGTGGAGA
GGCTATTCGGCTATGACTGGGCACAACAGACAATCGGCTGCTCTGATGCCGCCGTGTTCCGGCTGTCAGC
GCAGGGGCGCCCGGTTCTTTTTGTCAAGACCGACCTGTCCGGTGCCCTGAATGAACTGCAGGACGAGGCA
GCGCGGCTATCGTGGCTGGCCACGACGGGCGTTCCTTGCGCAGCTGTGCTCGACGTTGTCACTGAAGCGG
GAAGGGACTGGCTGCTATTGGGCGAAGTGCCGGGGCAGGATCTCCTGTCATCTCACCTTGCTCCTGCCGA
GAAAGTATCCATCATGGCTGATGCAATGCGGCGGCTGCATACGCTTGATCCGGCTACCTGCCCATTCGAC
CACCAAGCGAAACATCGCATCGAGCGAGCACGTACTCGGATGGAAGCCGGTCTTGTCGATCAGGATGATC
TGGACGAAGAGCATCAGGGGCTCGCGCCAGCCGAACTGTTCGCCAGGCTCAAGGCGCGCATGCCCGACGG
CGAGGATCTCGTCGTGACCCATGGCGATGCCTGCTTGCCGAATATCATGGTGGAAAATGGCCGCTTTTCT
GGATTCATCGACTGTGGCCGGCTGGGTGTGGCGGACCGCTATCAGGACATAGCGTTGGCTACCCGTGATA
TTGCTGAAGAGCTTGGCGGCGAATGGGCTGACCGCTTCCTCGTGCTTTACGGTATCGCCGCTCCCGATTC
GCAGCGCATCGCCTTCTATCGCCTTCTTGACGAGTTCTTCTGAGCGGGACTCTGGGGTTCGAAATGACCG
ACCAAGCGACGCCCAACCTGCCATCACGAGATTTCGATTCCACCGCCGCCTTCTATGAAAGGTTGGGCTT
CGGAATCGTTTTCCGGGACGCCGGCTGGATGATCCTCCAGCGCGGGGATCTCATGCTGGAGTTCTTCGCC
CACCCCAACTTGTTTATTGCAGCTTATAATGGTTACAAATAAAGCAATAGCATCACAAATTTCACAAATA
AAGCATTTTTTTCACTGCATTCTAGTTGTGGTTTGTCCAAACTCATCAATGTATCTTATCATGTCTGTAT
ACCGTCGACCTCTAGCTAGAGCTTGGCGTAATCATGGTCATAGCTGTTTCCTGTGTGAAATTGTTATCCG
CTCACAATTCCACACAACATACGAGCCGGAAGCATAAAGTGTAAAGCCTGGGGTGCCTAATGAGTGAGCT
AACTCACATTAATTGCGTTGCGCTCACTGCCCGCTTTCCAGTCGGGAAACCTGTCGTGCCAGCTGCATTA
ATGAATCGGCCAACGCGCGGGGAGAGGCGGTTTGCGTATTGGGCGCTCTTCCGCTTCCTCGCTCACTGAC
TCGCTGCGCTCGGTCGTTCGGCTGCGGCGAGCGGTATCAGCTCACTCAAAGGCGGTAATACGGTTATCCA
CAGAATCAGGGGATAACGCAGGAAAGAACATGTGAGCAAAAGGCCAGCAAAAGGCCAGGAACCGTAAAAA
GGCCGCGTTGCTGGCGTTTTTCCATAGGCTCCGCCCCCCTGACGAGCATCACAAAAATCGACGCTCAAGT
CAGAGGTGGCGAAACCCGACAGGACTATAAAGATACCAGGCGTTTCCCCCTGGAAGCTCCCTCGTGCGCT
CTCCTGTTCCGACCCTGCCGCTTACCGGATACCTGTCCGCCTTTCTCCCTTCGGGAAGCGTGGCGCTTTC
TCATAGCTCACGCTGTAGGTATCTCAGTTCGGTGTAGGTCGTTCGCTCCAAGCTGGGCTGTGTGCACGAA
CCCCCCGTTCAGCCCGACCGCTGCGCCTTATCCGGTAACTATCGTCTTGAGTCCAACCCGGTAAGACACG
ACTTATCGCCACTGGCAGCAGCCACTGGTAACAGGATTAGCAGAGCGAGGTATGTAGGCGGTGCTACAGA
GTTCTTGAAGTGGTGGCCTAACTACGGCTACACTAGAAGAACAGTATTTGGTATCTGCGCTCTGCTGAAG
CCAGTTACCTTCGGAAAAAGAGTTGGTAGCTCTTGATCCGGCAAACAAACCACCGCTGGTAGCGGTGGTT
TTTTTGTTTGCAAGCAGCAGATTACGCGCAGAAAAAAAGGATCTCAAGAAGATCCTTTGATCTTTTCTAC
GGGGTCTGACGCTCAGTGGAACGAAAACTCACGTTAAGGGATTTTGGTCATGAGATTATCAAAAAGGATC
TTCACCTAGATCCTTTTAAATTAAAAATGAAGTTTTAAATCAATCTAAAGTATATATGAGTAAACTTGGT
CTGACAGTTACCAATGCTTAATCAGTGAGGCACCTATCTCAGCGATCTGTCTATTTCGTTCATCCATAGT
TGCCTGACTCCCCGTCGTGTAGATAACTACGATACGGGAGGGCTTACCATCTGGCCCCAGTGCTGCAATG
ATACCGCGAGACCCACGCTCACCGGCTCCAGATTTATCAGCAATAAACCAGCCAGCCGGAAGGGCCGAGC
GCAGAAGTGGTCCTGCAACTTTATCCGCCTCCATCCAGTCTATTAATTGTTGCCGGGAAGCTAGAGTAAG
TAGTTCGCCAGTTAATAGTTTGCGCAACGTTGTTGCCATTGCTACAGGCATCGTGGTGTCACGCTCGTCG
TTTGGTATGGCTTCATTCAGCTCCGGTTCCCAACGATCAAGGCGAGTTACATGATCCCCCATGTTGTGCA
AAAAAGCGGTTAGCTCCTTCGGTCCTCCGATCGTTGTCAGAAGTAAGTTGGCCGCAGTGTTATCACTCAT
GGTTATGGCAGCACTGCATAATTCTCTTACTGTCATGCCATCCGTAAGATGCTTTTCTGTGACTGGTGAG
TACTCAACCAAGTCATTCTGAGAATAGTGTATGCGGCGACCGAGTTGCTCTTGCCCGGCGTCAATACGGG
ATAATACCGCGCCACATAGCAGAACTTTAAAAGTGCTCATCATTGGAAAACGTTCTTCGGGGCGAAAACT
CTCAAGGATCTTACCGCTGTTGAGATCCAGTTCGATGTAACCCACTCGTGCACCCAACTGATCTTCAGCA
TCTTTTACTTTCACCAGCGTTTCTGGGTGAGCAAAAACAGGAAGGCAAAATGCCGCAAAAAAGGGAATAA
GGGCGACACGGAAATGTTGAATACTCATACTCTTCCTTTTTCAATATTATTGAAGCATTTATCAGGGTTA
TTGTCTCATGAGCGGATACATATTTGAATGTATTTAGAAAAATAAACAAATAGGGGTTCCGCGCACATTT
CCCCGAAAAGTGCCACCTGACGTC
Features (pLannotate 1.2.2; 23 found; start..end, strand, type, name):
     28..80      -  misc_feature   bom (fragment): basis of mobility region from pBR322
    235..614     +  enhancer       CMV enhancer: human cytomegalovirus immediate early enhancer
    687..704     -  promoter       CMV promoter (fragment): human cytomegalovirus (CMV) immediate early promoter
    780..818     +  promoter       minimal CMV promoter: human cytomegalovirus (CMV) immediate early promoter
    814..847     +  LTR            5' LTR (truncated) (fragment): truncated 5' long terminal repeat (LTR) from HIV-1
    863..881     +  promoter       T7 promoter: promoter for bacteriophage T7 RNA polymerase
    944..1303    +  CDS            goa-1 (fragment): GNAO_CAEEL - Experimental evidence at protein level: Swiss-Prot protein existence level 1. Guanine nucleotide-binding proteins (G proteins) are involved as modulators or transducers in various transmembrane signaling systems. In the 1-cell embryo, probably together with gpa-16, controls nuclear rotation and spindle elongation during mitosis (PubMed:14534135). During the first embryonic cell divisions, plays a role in gpr-1/2 cortical localization and in the proper orientation of EMS blastomere mitotic spindle (PubMed:14534135). Polarity determinants (par genes) may regulate lin-5/gpr-1/gpr-2/g
   1325..2025    +  CDS            SGFP2 (fragment): strongly enhanced green fluorescent protein (Kremers et al., 2007) mammalian codon-optimized
   1991..2719    +  CDS            Galphai (fragment): GNAI_DROME - Also known as G-ialpha65A, G-OA65C. Experimental evidence at protein level: Swiss-Prot protein existence level 1. Guanine nucleotide-binding proteins (G proteins) are involved as modulators or transducers in various transmembrane signaling systems. Plays a role in glial cell differentiation during embryogenesis; loco, Galphao and the G-protein coupled receptor, moody, are required in the surface glia to achieve effective insulation of the nerve cord. From Drosophila melanogaster (Fruit fly).
   2769..2993    +  polyA_signal   bGH poly(A) signal: bovine growth hormone polyadenylation signal
   2997..3018    +  promoter       SV40 promoter (fragment): SV40 enhancer and early promoter
   3039..3467    +  rep_origin     f1 ori (sequence partly withheld): f1 bacteriophage origin of replication; arrow indicates direction of (+) strand synthesis
   3481..3810    +  promoter       SV40 promoter: SV40 enhancer and early promoter
   3877..4668    +  CDS            neo: KKA2_KLEPN - Also known as kan, nptII. Experimental evidence at protein level: Swiss-Prot protein existence level 1. Resistance to kanamycin, neomycin, paromomycin, ribostamycin, butirosin and gentamicin B. From Klebsiella pneumoniae.
   4692..4850    +  CDS            ble (fragment): BLE_KLEPN - Experimental evidence at protein level: Swiss-Prot protein existence level 1. Binding protein with a strong affinity to the bleomycin family of antibiotics. Binds to CL990; an antimitotic-antibiotic compound. From Klebsiella pneumoniae.
   4845..4966    +  polyA_signal   SV40 poly(A) signal: SV40 polyadenylation signal
   5039..5055    -  protein_bind   lac operator: The lac repressor binds to the lac operator to inhibit transcription in E. coli. This inhibition can be relieved by adding lactose or isopropyl-β-D-thiogalactopyranoside (IPTG). lac repressor encoded by lacI
   5063..5093    -  promoter       lac promoter: promoter for the E. coli lac operon
   5108..5129    -  protein_bind   CAP binding site: CAP binding activates transcription in the presence of cAMP. E. coli catabolite activator protein
   5142..5234    -  CDS            lacI (fragment): lac repressor; lacI; The lac repressor binds to the lac operator to inhibit transcription in E. coli. This inhibition can be relieved by adding lactose or isopropyl-β-D-thiogalactopyranoside (IPTG).
   5417..6005    -  rep_origin     ori: high-copy-number ColE1/pMB1/pBR322/pUC origin of replication
   6176..7036    -  CDS            AmpR: β-lactamase; bla; confers resistance to ampicillin, carbenicillin, and related antibiotics
   7037..7141    -  promoter       AmpR promoter: bla
