[The description below was written by a language model from this plasmid's Addgene catalogue record and pLannotate feature annotations shown in this document.]
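Description:
Gaq-LSS-SGFP2 is a mammalian expression plasmid encoding the heterotrimeric G protein subunit Galphaq fused to LSS-SGFP2, a variant of the strongly enhanced green fluorescent protein SGFP2 (the LSS prefix conventionally denotes a large Stokes shift). The catalogue lists pEGFP-C1 as the backbone. However, both the depositor sequence and the sequencing result, each about 7.2 kb, show an architecture more typical of a pcDNA3-type vector: an ampicillin resistance gene with its bla promoter, a high-copy ColE1/pUC origin, an f1 origin, a T7 promoter upstream of the insert, a bGH polyadenylation signal, and an SV40 promoter-driven neo cassette with an SV40 poly(A) signal. The ampicillin marker agrees with the recorded bacterial selection. The neo cassette would allow G418 selection of stably transfected mammalian cells.

Expression is driven by the CMV immediate early enhancer and promoter. The sequencing-derived annotation detects the promoter only in pieces, whereas the depositor sequence shows it intact. In the coding region, the annotation tool finds a G alpha-like segment, then the SGFP2 sequence, then a second, longer G alpha-like segment. The two G alpha segments are labelled by homology to worm and fly G alpha proteins rather than as Galphaq itself. This layout indicates that the fluorescent protein sits internally within the Galphaq coding sequence, not at the C terminus as the catalogue field states. Internal placement is a common way of tagging G alpha subunits while leaving both termini free. The record gives the insert species as synthetic and does not specify the cloning sites.

The stated purpose is simply Galphaq tagged with LSS-SGFP2. Such a construct suits live-cell imaging of Gq localisation or fluorescence-based measurements of G protein signalling, although the record names no specific application.
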