Addgene plasmid #112951: Gaq-LSS-SGFP2
Purpose: Galphaq tagged with LSS-SGFP2
Depositing lab: Dorus Gadella. Depositing organization: University of Amsterdam.
Backbone
  Vector backbone: pEGFP-C1
  Backbone manufacturer: Clontech
  Vector type: Mammalian Expression
Growth in bacteria
  Bacterial resistance: Ampicillin, 100 μg/mL
  Growth temperature: 37°C
  Growth strain: DH5alpha
  Copy number: High Copy
Gene/Insert
  Gene/Insert name: Galphaq
  Species: Synthetic
  Promoter: CMV
  Tag / fusion protein: LSS-SGFP2 (C terminal on insert)
  Cloning method: Restriction Enzyme; 5′ cloning site unknown (unknown if destroyed)
Terms and licenses: Academic/Nonprofit Terms; Industry Terms: Not Available to Industry
How to cite: Gaq-LSS-SGFP2 was a gift from Dorus Gadella (Addgene plasmid # 112951 ; http://n2t.net/addgene:112951 ; RRID:Addgene_112951)
